Addgene plasmid #33224: pDMG1n
Depositing lab: David Bartel. Depositing organization: Whitehead Institute for Biomedical Research. Publication: Weak seed-pairing stability and high target-site abundance decrease the proficiency of lsy-6 and other microRNAs. Garcia DM, Baek D, Shin C, Bell GW, Grimson A, Bartel DP. Nat Struct Mol Biol. 2011 Sep 11;18(10):1139-46. doi: 10.1038/nsmb.2115. PubMed 21909094.
Backbone
  Vector backbone: pIS1
  Backbone manufacturer: Addgene (#12179)
  Backbone size w/o insert (bp): 4085
  Vector type: Mammalian Expression, Luciferase
Growth in bacteria
  Bacterial resistance: Ampicillin, 100 μg/mL
  Growth temperature: 37°C
  Growth strain: DH5alpha
  Copy number: High Copy
Gene/Insert
  Gene/Insert name: cog-1 3'UTR
  Species: C. elegans (nematode)
  Mutation: 2nd site GU6,8
  GenBank ID: NM_001027093
  Entrez Gene: cog-1 (a.k.a. R03C1.3)
  Tag / fusion protein: Luciferase (N terminal on backbone)
  Cloning method: Restriction Enzyme; 5′ cloning site XbaI (not destroyed); 3′ cloning site EagI (not destroyed)
  Sequencing primers: 5′ none; 3′ EBV Reverse
Terms and licenses: Academic/Nonprofit Terms; Industry Terms: Not Available to Industry
How to cite: pDMG1n was a gift from David Bartel (Addgene plasmid # 33224 ; http://n2t.net/addgene:33224 ; RRID:Addgene_33224)
