[The description below was written by a language model from this plasmid's Addgene catalogue record.]
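Description:
pDMG1n is a mammalian luciferase reporter plasmid built on the pIS1 backbone (about 4.1 kb without insert). It carries the 3′ untranslated region of the C. elegans gene cog-1 downstream of a luciferase coding sequence supplied by the vector. The UTR fragment was inserted by restriction cloning between XbaI and EagI sites, both of which are retained. This places it after the reporter open reading frame, so that regulatory elements in the UTR act on the luciferase mRNA. The plasmid is maintained at high copy number in standard E. coli cloning strains under ampicillin selection. The record does not state which luciferase is encoded, which promoter drives it, or which polyadenylation signal and replication origin are present, and no feature table is available to confirm these parts.

The insert is a mutant version of the cog-1 3′UTR, annotated as "2nd site GU6,8". cog-1 is the well-known target of the lsy-6 microRNA, and the associated study examined how seed-pairing stability and target-site abundance affect the proficiency of lsy-6 and other microRNAs. The notation most plausibly indicates changes in the second of the microRNA sites in this UTR that introduce G:U wobble pairs at seed positions 6 and 8, although the record does not spell this out.

Constructs of this type are typically transfected into cultured mammalian cells together with a microRNA and a normalising control reporter. Luciferase output from wild-type and site-mutant UTRs is then compared to measure how much repression a given site contributes. pDMG1n appears to be one member of such a series of cog-1 UTR variants.
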