>Addgene plasmid #33224 | pDMG1n | depositor partial sequence | sequence record 39480 | cog-1 3'UTR - 2nd site GU6,8
CTTTTAAGCGTTCTACCTCTCCCCCTCCCTTCAACCGAGTGTATTATTCCCCCAATTTGTTTGCAATTTT
TTCCTGAAGCCCTCTAAGAAAATCCAAAATCATGACCTACTTCCGTCTTTACACCTGATTACCTGAATAC
CAACACCCCACACAGATGCCATGATCTCTCGTCTTTTCTCGTACTTTTGTATAATTTTTTTTCTTAATTT
TTTTGCATGTTTTCCCATAGTTATAGCCATTTTTTTTTCTTTTTTTTTCCAAATCATCGTCACTTATACA
AAAACCAAACTCCCTTTTACCGTTAAACCATGCCCAAGTGCAAAAAATTTCCCATTTAATTGTACGTTTT
TTTCTCTTCAAATTGGATTCTAATGACATAAATTTATTAGATTAA
