>Addgene plasmid #33224 | pDMG1n | addgene partial sequence | sequence record 41284 | EBV-rev 5'-GTGGTTTGTCCAAACTCATC-3'
ATCTAATAAATTTATGTCATTAGAATCCAATTTGAAGAGAAAAAAACGTACAATTAAATGGGAAATTTTT
TGCACTTGGGCATGGTTTAACGGTAAAAGGGAGTTTGGTTTTTGTATAAGTGACGATGATTTGGAAAAAA
AAAGAAAAAAAAATGGCTATAACTATGGGAAAACATGCAAAAAAATTAAGAAAAAAAATTATACAAAAGT
ACGAGAAAAGACGAGAGATCATGGCATCTGTGTGGGGTGTTGGTATTCAGGTAATCAGGTGTAAAGACGG
AAGTAGGTCATGATTTTGGATTTTCTTAGAGGGCTTCAGGAAAAAATTGCAAACAAATTGGGGGAATAAT
ACACTCGGTTGAAGGGAGGGGGAGAGGTAGAACGCTTAAAAGTCTAGAACACTAGTAGTGATATCGAGAC
CGGTATAGAGCTCCTAGAATTATTGTTCATTTTTGAGAACTCGCTCAACGAACGATTTGATATATTTTCC
CATTTCATCAGGTGCATCTTCTTGCGAAAAATGAAGACCTTTTACTTTGACAAATTCAGTATTAGGAAAC
TTCTTGGCACCTTCAACAATAGCATTGGAAAAGAATCCTGGGTCCGATTCAATAAACATTTTTGGTAAAT
CATCACTTGCACGTAGATAAGCATTATAATTCCTAACAATTTGTACAACGTCAGGTTTACCACCTTTTAC
TAACGGGATTTCACGAGGCCATGATAATGTTGGACGACGAACTTCACCTTTCTCTTTGAATGGTTCAAGA
TATGCTGCAAATTCTTCTGGTTCTAACTTTCTCATGATTTTTGATGGCAACATGGTTTCCACGAAGAAGT
TATTCTCCAAAACCATTTTTTCTCCTTCTTCAGATTTGATCAACGCAATATCTTCTTCAATATCCGGCCA
TTC
